>Addgene plasmid #230938 | CROPseq-tRFP | addgene full sequence | sequence record 461211 | Addgene NGS Result
CTCACTGACTCGCTGCGCTCGGTCGTTCGGCTGCGGCGAGCGGTATCAGCTCACTCAAAGGCGGTAATAC
GGTTATCCACAGAATCAGGGGATAACGCAGGAAAGAACATGTGAGCAAAAGGCCAGCAAAAGGCCAGGAA
CCGTAAAAAGGCCGCGTTGCTGGCGTTTTTCCATAGGCTCCGCCCCCCTGACGAGCATCACAAAAATCGA
CGCTCAAGTCAGAGGTGGCGAAACCCGACAGGACTATAAAGATACCAGGCGTTTCCCCCTGGAAGCTCCC
TCGTGCGCTCTCCTGTTCCGACCCTGCCGCTTACCGGATACCTGTCCGCCTTTCTCCCTTCGGGAAGCGT
GGCGCTTTCTCATAGCTCACGCTGTAGGTATCTCAGTTCGGTGTAGGTCGTTCGCTCCAAGCTGGGCTGT
GTGCACGAACCCCCCGTTCAGCCCGACCGCTGCGCCTTATCCGGTAACTATCGTCTTGAGTCCAACCCGG
TAAGACACGACTTATCGCCACTGGCAGCAGCCACTGGTAACAGGATTAGCAGAGCGAGGTATGTAGGCGG
TGCTACAGAGTTCTTGAAGTGGTGGCCTAACTACGGCTACACTAGAAGAACAGTATTTGGTATCTGCGCT
CTGCTGAAGCCAGTTACCTTCGGAAAAAGAGTTGGTAGCTCTTGATCCGGCAAACAAACCACCGCTGGTA
GCGGTGGTTTTTTTGTTTGCAAGCAGCAGATTACGCGCAGAAAAAAAGGATCTCAAGAAGATCCTTTGAT
CTTTTCTACGGGGTCTGACGCTCAGTGGAACGAAAACTCACGTTAAGGGATTTTGGTCATGAGATTATCA
AAAAGGATCTTCACCTAGATCCTTTTAAATTAAAAATGAAGTTTTAAATCAATCTAAAGTATATATGAGT
AAACTTGGTCTGACAGTTACCAATGCTTAATCAGTGAGGCACCTATCTCAGCGATCTGTCTATTTCGTTC
ATCCATAGTTGCCTGACTCCCCGTCGTGTAGATAACTACGATACGGGAGGGCTTACCATCTGGCCCCAGT
GCTGCAATGATACCGCGAGACCCACGCTCACCGGCTCCAGATTTATCAGCAATAAACCAGCCAGCCGGAA
GGGCCGAGCGCAGAAGTGGTCCTGCAACTTTATCCGCCTCCATCCAGTCTATTAATTGTTGCCGGGAAGC
TAGAGTAAGTAGTTCGCCAGTTAATAGTTTGCGCAACGTTGTTGCCATTGCTACAGGCATCGTGGTGTCA
CGCTCGTCGTTTGGTATGGCTTCATTCAGCTCCGGTTCCCAACGATCAAGGCGAGTTACATGATCCCCCA
TGTTGTGCAAAAAAGCGGTTAGCTCCTTCGGTCCTCCGATCGTTGTCAGAAGTAAGTTGGCCGCAGTGTT
ATCACTCATGGTTATGGCAGCACTGCATAATTCTCTTACTGTCATGCCATCCGTAAGATGCTTTTCTGTG
ACTGGTGAGTACTCAACCAAGTCATTCTGAGAATAGTGTATGCGGCGACCGAGTTGCTCTTGCCCGGCGT
CAATACGGGATAATACCGCGCCACATAGCAGAACTTTAAAAGTGCTCATCATTGGAAAACGTTCTTCGGG
GCGAAAACTCTCAAGGATCTTACCGCTGTTGAGATCCAGTTCGATGTAACCCACTCGTGCACCCAACTGA
TCTTCAGCATCTTTTACTTTCACCAGCGTTTCTGGGTGAGCAAAAACAGGAAGGCAAAATGCCGCAAAAA
AGGGAATAAGGGCGACACGGAAATGTTGAATACTCATACTCTTCCTTTTTCAATATTATTGAAGCATTTA
TCAGGGTTATTGTCTCATGAGCGGATACATATTTGAATGTATTTAGAAAAATAAACAAATAGGGGTTCCG
CGCACATTTCCCCGAAAAGTGCCACCTAAATTGTAAGCGTTAATATTTTGTTAAAATTCGCGTTAAATTT
TTGTTAAATCAGCTCATTTTTTAACCAATAGGCCGAAATCGGCAAAATCCCTTATAAATCAAAAGAATAG
ACCGAGATAGGGT
[37 nt withheld, positions 2044-2080]
AAAGAACGTGGACTCCAACGTCAAAGG
[49 nt withheld, positions 2108-2156]
T
[91 nt withheld, positions 2158-2248]
G
[124 nt withheld, positions 2250-2373]
CCCATTCGCCATTCAGGCTGCGCAACTGTTGGGAAGGGCGATCGGTGCGGGCCTCTTCGCTATTACGCCA
GCTGGCGAAAGGGGGATGTGCTGCAAGGCGATTAAGTTGGGTAACGCCAGGGTTTTCCCAGTCACGACGT
TGTAAAACGACGGCCAGTGAGCGCGCGTAATACGACTCACTATAGGGCGAATTGGGTACGTCCCTAGGCC
TCCAAAAAAGCCTCCTCACTACTTCTGGAATAGCTCAGAGGCCGAGGCGGCCTCGGCCTCTGCATAAATA
AAAAAAATTAGTCAGCCATGGGGCGGAGAATGGGCGGAACTGGGCGGAGTTAGGGGCGGGATGGGCGGAG
TTAGGGGCGGGATAGCTAGAGCCAGACATGATAAGATACATTGATGAGTTTGGACAAACCACAACTAGAA
TGCAGTGAAAAAAATGCTTTATTTGTGAAATTTGTGATGCTATTGCTTTATTTGTAACCATTATAAGCTG
CAATAAACAAGTTCCTCTCACTCTCTGATATTCATTTCTTTGCAAGTTATAAATACTGAATAATAAGATG
ACATGAACTACTATACGTACTGCTAGAGATTTTCCACACTGACTAAAAGGGTCTGAGGGATCTCTAGTTA
CCAGAGTCACACAACAGACGGGCACACACTACTTGAAGCACTCAAGGCAAGCTTTATTGAGGCTTAAGCA
GTGGGTTCCCTAGTTAGCCAGAGAGCTCCCAGGCTCAGATCTGGTCTAACCAGAGAGACCCAGTACAAGC
AAAAAGCAGTGTCTCAAGATCTAGTTACGCCAAGCTTAAAAAAGCACCGACTCGGTGCCACTTTTTCAAG
TTGATAACGGACTAGCCTTATTTTAACTTGCTATTTCTAGCTCTAAAACAGAGACGTACAAAAAAGAGCA
AGAAGCTAAAAAAGATTTAAAAATTATTTTTAGCGCAGTTAATGGAACAGGAACTAAATTTACCCCAAAA
ATATTACGTGAATCAGGATATAACGTTATTGAGGTTGAAGAGCATGCATTTGAAGATGAAACATTTAAAA
ATGTTGTAAATCCAAATCCAGAATTTGATCCTGCATGAAAAATACCGCTTGAATATGGTATTAAACATGA
TGCAGATATTATTATTATGAATGACCCAGATGCTGACAGATTTGGAATGGCAATAAAACATGATGGTCAT
TTTGTAAGATTAGATGGAAATCAAACAGGACCAATTTTAATTGATTGAAAATTATCAAATCTAAAACGCT
TAAATAGCATTCCAAAAAATCCGGCTCTATATTCAAGTTTTGTAACAAGTGATTTGGGTGATAGAATCGC
TCATGAAAAATATGGAGTTAATATTGTAAAAACTTTAACTGGATTTAAATGAATGGGTAGAGAAATTGCT
AAAGAAGAAGATAACGGATTAAATTTTGTTTTTGCTTATGAAGAAAGTTATGGATATGTAATTGATGACT
CAGCTAGAGATAAAGATGGAATACAAGCTTCTATATTAATAGCAGAGGCTGCTTGATTTTATAAAAAACA
AAATAAAACATTAGTAGACTATTTAGAAGATTTATTTAAAGAAATGGGTGCATATTACACTTTCACTTTA
AACTTGAATTTTAAACCAGAAGAAAAGAAATTAAAAATTGAACCATTAATGAAATCATTGAGAGCAACAC
CCTTAACTCAAATTGCTGGACTTAAAGTTGTTAATGTTGAAGACTACATCGATGGAATGTATAATATGCC
AGGACAAGACTTACTAAAATTTTATTTAGAAGATAAGTCATGATTTGCTGTTCGCCCAAGTGGAACTGAA
CCTAAACTAAAAATTTATTTTATAGGTGTTGGTGAATCTGTTCAAAACGCTAAAGTTAAAGTAGACGAAA
TTATTAAAGAATTAAAATTAAAAATGAATATATAGGAGAAAAAATGAAACTAAACAAATATATAGATCAC
ACATTATTAAAACAAGATGCTACGAAAGCTGAAATTAAACAATTATGTGATGAAGCAATTGAATTTGATT
TTGCAACAGTTTGTGTTAATTCATATTGAACAAGCTATTGTAAAGAATTATTAAAAGGCACAAATGTAGG
AATAACAAATGTTGTAGGTTTTCCTCTAGGTGCATGCACAACAGCTACAAAAGCATTCGAAGTTTCTGAA
GCAATTAAAGATGGTGCAACAGAAATTGATATGGTATTAAATATTGGTGCATTAAAAGACAAAAATTATG
AATTAGTTTTAGAAGACATGAAAGCTGTAAAAAAAGCAGCTGGATCACATGTTGTTAAATGTATTATGGA
AAATTGTTTATTAACAAAAGAAGAAATCATGAAAGCTTGTGAAATAGCTGTTGAAGCTGGATTAGAATTT
GTTAAAACATCAACAGGATTTTCAAAATCAGGTGCAACATTTGAAGATGTTAAACTAATGAAGTCAGTTG
TTAAAGACAATGCTTTAGTTAAAGCAGCTGGTGGAGTTAGAACATTTGAAGATGCTCAAAAAATGATTGA
AGCAGGAGCTGACCGCTTAGGAACAAGTGGTGGAGTAGCTATTATTAAAGGTGAAGAAAACAACGCGAGT
TACTAAAACTAGCGTTTTTTTATTTTGCTCATTTTTATTAAAAGTTTGCAAAAAGGAACATAAAAATTCT
AATTATTGATACTAAAGTTATTAAAAAGAAGATTTTGGTTGATTTTATAAAGGTCATAGAATATAATATT
TTAGCATGTGTATTTTGTGTGCTCATTTACAACCGTCTCCGGTGTTTCGTCCTTTCCACAAGATATATAA
AGCCAAGAAATCGAAATACTTTCAAGTTACGGTAAGCATATGATAGTCCATTTTAAAACATAATTTTAAA
ACTGCAAACTACCCAAGAAATTATTACTTTCTACGTCACGTATTTTGTACTAATATCTTTGTGTTTACAG
TCAAATTAATTCTAATTATCTCTCTAACAGCCTTGTATCGTATATGCAAATATGAAGGAATCATGGGAAA
TAGGCCCTCTCTGGGTCCCCTCGGGGTTGGGAGGTGGGTCTGAAACGATAATGGTGAAATCTTGTCTTCG
TTGGGAGTGAATTAGCCCTTCCAGTCCCCCCTTTTCTTTTAAAAAGTGGCTAAGATCTACAGCTGCCTTG
TAAGTCATTGGTCTTAAAGTCGACGCGGGGAGGCGGCCCAAAGGGAGATCCGACTCGTCTGAGGGCGAAG
GCGAAGACGCGGAAGAGGCCGCAGAGCCGGCAGCAGGCCGCGGGAAGGAAGGTCCGCTGGATTGAGGGCC
GAAGGGACGTAGCAGAAGGACGTCCCGCGCAGAATCCAGGTGGCAACACAGGCGAGCAGCCAAGGAAAGG
ACGATGATTTCCCCGACAACACCACGGAATTGTCAGTGCCCAACAGCCGAGCCCCTGTCCAGCAGCGGGC
AAGGCAGGCGGCGATGAGTTCCGCCGTGGCAATAGGGAGGGGGAAAGCGAAAGTCCCGGAAAGGAGCTGA
CAGGTGGTGGCAATGCCCCAACCAGTGGGGGTTGCGTCAGCAAACACAGTGCACACCACGCCACGTTGCC
TGACAACGGGCCACAACTCCTCATAAAGAGACAGCAACCAGGATTTATACAAGGAGGAGAAAATGAAAGC
CATACGGGAAGCAATAGCATGATACAAAGGCATTAAAGCAGCGTATCCACATAGCGTAAAAGGAGCAACA
TAGTTAAGAATACCAGTCAATCTTTCACAAATTTTGTAATCCAGAGGTTGATTGTCGACTTAACGCGTTC
AATTAAGTTTGTGCCCCAGTTTGCTAGGGAGGTCGCAGTATCTGGCCACAGCCACCTCGTGCTGCTCGAC
GTAGGTCTCTTTGTCGGCCTCCTTGATTCTTTCCAGTCTGTGGTCCACATAGTAGACGCCGGGCATCTTG
AGGTTCTTAGCGGGTTTCTTGGATCTGTATGTGGTCTTGAAGTTGCAGATCAGGTGGCCCCCGCCCACGA
GCTTCAGGGCCATGTCGCTTCTGCCTTCCAGGCCGCCGTCAGCGGGGTACAGCATCTCGGTGTTGGCCTC
CCAGCCGAGTGTTTTCTTCTGCATCACAGGGCCGTTGGATGGGAAGTTCACCCCTCTGATCTTGACGTTG
TAGATGAGGCAGCCGTCCTGGAGGCTGGTGTCCTGGGTAGCGGTCAGCACGCCCCCGTCTTCGTATGTGG
TGACTCTCTCCCATGTGAAGCCCTCAGGGAAGGACTGCTTAAAGAAGTCGGGGATGCCCTGGGTGTGGTT
GATGAAGGTTCTGCTGCCGTACATGAAGCTGGTAGCCAGGATGTCGAAGGCGAAGGGGAGAGGGCCGCCC
TCGACCACCTTGATTCTCATGGTCTGGGTGCCCTCGTAGGGCTTGCCTTCGCCCTCGGATGTGCACTTGA
AGTGGTGGTTGTTCACGGTGCCCTCCATATACAGCTTCATGTGCATGTTCTCCTTAATCAGCTCTTCGCC
CTTAGACACCATCGTACGTCACGACACCTGAAATGGAAGAAAAAAACTTTGAACCACTGTCTGAGGCTTG
AGAATGAACCAAGATCCAAACTCAAAAAGGGCAAATTCCAAGGAGAATTACATCAAGTGCCAAGCTGGCC
TAACTTCAGTCTCCACCCACTCAGTGTGGGGAAACTCCATCGCATAAAACCCCTCCCCCCAACCTAAAGA
CGACGTACTCCAAAAGCTCGAGAACTAATCGAGGTGCCTGGACGGCGCCCGGTACTCCGTGGAGTCACAT
GAAGCGACGGCTGAGGACGGAAAGGCCCTTTTCCTTTGTGTGGGTGACTCACCCGCCCGCTCTCCCGAGC
GCCGCGTCCTCCATTTTGAGCTCCCTGCAGCAGGGCCGGGAAGCGGCCATCTTTCCGCTCACGCAACTGG
TGCCGACCGGGCCAGCCTTGCCGCCCAGGGCGGGGCGATACACGGCGGCGCGAGGCCAGGCACCAGAGCA
GGCCGGCCAGCTTGAGACTACCCCCGTCCGATTCTCGGTGGCCGCGCTCGCAGGCCCCGCCTCGCCGAAC
ATGTGCGCTGGGACGCACGGGCCCCGTCGCCGCCCGCGGCCCCAAAAACCGAAATACCAGTGTGCAGATC
TTGGCCCGCATTTACAAGACTATCTTGCCAGAAAAAAAGCGTCGCAGCAGGTCATCAAAAATTTTAAATG
GCTAGAGACTTATCGAAAGCAGCGAGACAGGCGCGAAGGTGCCACCAGATTCGCACGCGGCGGCCCCAGC
GCCCAGGCCAGGCCTCAACTCAAGCACGAGGCGAAGGGGCTCCTTAAGCGCAAGGCCTCGAACTCTCCCA
CCCACTTCCAACCCGAAGCTCGGGATCAAGAATCACGTACTGCAGCCAGGTGGAAGTAATTCAAGGCACG
CAAGGGCCATAACCCGTAAAGAGGCCAGGCCCGCGGGAACCACACACGGCACTTACCTGTGTTCTGGCGG
CAAACCCGTTGCGAAAAAGAACGTTCACGGCGACTACTGCACTTATATACGGTTCTCCCCCACCCTCGGG
AAAAAGGCGGAGCCAGTACACGACATCACTTTCCCAGTTTACCCCGCGCCACCTTCTCTAGGCACCGGAT
CAATTGCCGACCCCTCCCCCCAACTTCTCGGGGACTGTGGGCGATGTGCGCTCTGCCCACTGACGGGCAC
CGGAGCCAATTCCCACTCCTTTCAAGACCTAGAAGGTCCATTAGCTGCAAAGATTCCTCTCTGTTTAAAA
CTTTATCCATCTTTGCACCCGGGCCCCCTCGAGCCGGCGCCAAAGTGGATCTCTGCTGTCCCTGTAATAA
ACCCGAAAATTTTGAATTTTTGTAATTTGTTTTTGTAATTCTTTAGTTTGTATGTCTGTTGCTATTATGT
CTACTATTCTTTCCCCTGCACTGTACCCCCCAATCCCCCCTTTTCTTTTAAAATTGTGGATGAATACTGC
CATTTGTCTCAAGATTCTGAAACGATAATGGTGAATATCCCTGCCTAACTCTATTCACTATAGAAAGTAC
AGCAAAAACTATTCTTAAACCTACCAAGCCTCCTACTATCATTATGAATAATTTTATATACCACAGCCAA
TTTGTTATGTTAAACCAATTCCACAAACTTGCCCATTTATCTAATTCCAATAATTCTTGTTCATTCTTTT
CTTGCTGGTTTTGCGATTCTTCAATTAAGGAGTGTATTAAGCTTGTGTAATTGTTAATTTCTCTGTCCCA
CTCCATCCAGGTCGTGTGATTCCAAATCTGTTCCAGAGATTTATTACTCCAACTAGCATTCCAAGGCACA
GCAGTGGTGCAAATGAGTTTTCCAGAGCAACCCCAAATCCCCAGGAGCTGTTGATCCTTTAGGTATCTTT
CCACAGCCAGGATTCTTGCCTGGAGCTGCTTGATGCCCCAGACTGTGAGTTGCAACAGATGCTGTTGCGC
CTCAATAGCCCTCAGCAAATTGTTCTGCTGCTGCACTATACCAGACAATAATTGTCTGGCCTGTACCGTC
AGCGTCATTGACGCTGCGCCCATAGTGCTTCCTGCTGCTCCCAAGAACCCAAGGAACAAAGCTCCTATTC
CCACTGCTCTTTTTTCTCTCTGCACCACTCTTCTCTTTGCCTTGGTGGGTGCTACTCCTAATGGTTCAAT
TTTTACTACTTTATATTTATATAATTCACTTCTCCAATTGTCCCTCATATCTCCTCCTCCAGGTCTGAAG
ATCAGCGGCCGCTTGCTGTGCGGTGGTCTTACTTTTGTTTTGCTCTTCCTCTATCTTGTCTAAAGCTTCC
TTGGTGTCTTTTATCTCTATCCTTTGATGCACACAATAGAGGGTTGCTACTGTATTATATAATGATCTAA
GTTCTTCTGATCCTGTCTGAAGGGATGGTTGTAGCTGTCCCAGTATTTGTCTACAGCCTTCTGATGTTTC
TAACAGGCCAGGATTAACTGCGAATCGTTCTAGCTCCCTGCTTGCCCATACTATATGTTTTAATTTATAT
TTTTTCTTTCCCCCTGGCCTTAACCGAATTTTTTCCCATCGCGATCTAATTCTCCCCCGCTTAATACTGA
CGCTCTCGCACCCATCTCTCTCCTTCTAGCCTCCGCTAGTCAAAATTTTTGGCGTACTCACCAGTCGCCG
CCCCTCGCCTCTTGCCGTGCGCGCTTCAGCAAGCCGAGTCCTGCGTCGAGAGAGCTCCTCTGGTTTCCCT
TTCGCTTTCAAGTCCCTGTTCGGGCGCCACTGCTAGAGATTTTCCACACTGACTAAAAGGGTCTGAGGGA
TCTCTAGTTACCAGAGTCACACAACAGACGGGCACACACTACTTGAAGCACTCAAGGCAAGCTTTATTGA
GGCTTAAGCAGTGGGTTCCCTAGTTAGCCAGAGAGCTCCCAGGCTCAGATCTGGTCTAACCAGAGAGACC
CGTTTATGTATCGAGCTAGGCACTTAAATACAATATCTCTGCAATGCGGCAATTCAGTGGTTCGTCCAAT
CCATGTCAGACCCGTCTGTTGCCTTCCTAATAAGGCACGATCGTACCACCTTACTTCCACCAATCGGCAT
GCACGGTGCTTTTTCTCTCCTTGTAAGGCATGTTGCTAACTCATCGTTACCATGTTGCAAGACTACAAGA
GTATTGCATAAGACTACATTAAGCTTGCAGCTCCAGCTTTTGTTCCCTTTAGTGAGGGTTAATTGCGCGC
TTGGCGTAATCATGGTCATAGCTGTTTCCTGTGTGAAATTGTTATCCGCTCACAATTCCACACAACATAC
GAGCCGGAAGCATAAAGTGTAAAGCCTGGGGTGCCTAATGAGTGAGCTAACTCACATTAATTGCGTTGCG
CTCACTGCCCGCTTTCCAGTCGGGAAACCTGTCGTGCCAGCTGCATTAATGAATCGGCCAACGCGCGGGG
AGAGGCGGTTTGCGTATTGGGCGCTCTTCCGCTTCCTCG
Features (pLannotate 1.2.2; 30 found; start..end, strand, type, name):
    168..756     -  rep_origin     ori: high-copy-number ColE1/pMB1/pBR322/pUC origin of replication
    927..1787    -  CDS            AmpR: β-lactamase; bla; confers resistance to ampicillin, carbenicillin, and related antibiotics
   1788..1892    -  promoter       AmpR promoter: bla
   1945..2373    -  rep_origin     f1 ori (sequence partly withheld): f1 bacteriophage origin of replication; arrow indicates direction of (+) strand synthesis
   2378..2533    -  CDS            lacZα (fragment): LacZα fragment of β-galactosidase; lacZ fragment
   2541..2559    +  promoter       T7 promoter: promoter for bacteriophage T7 RNA polymerase
   2580..2715    -  rep_origin     SV40 ori: SV40 origin of replication
   2755..2876    -  polyA_signal   SV40 poly(A) signal: SV40 polyadenylation signal
   2954..3134    -  LTR            5' LTR (truncated): truncated 5' long terminal repeat (LTR) from HIV-1
   3187..3262    -  misc_RNA       gRNA scaffold: guide RNA scaffold for the Streptococcus pyogenes CRISPR/Cas9 system
   4307..4966    +  CDS            deoC1: DEOC1_STAAN - Also known as dra. Experimental evidence at protein level: Swiss-Prot protein existence level 1. Catalyzes a reversible aldol reaction between acetaldehyde and D-glyceraldehyde 3-phosphate to generate 2-deoxy-D-ribose 5- phosphate. From Staphylococcus aureus (strain N315).
   5152..5392    -  promoter       U6 promoter: RNA polymerase III promoter for human U6 snRNA
   5396..5422    -  CDS            Rev (fragment): human immunodeficiency virus 1 (HIV-1) Rev protein; rev; enhances nuclear export of unspliced and incompletely spliced viral mRNAs
   5442..5552    -  CDS            nef (fragment): NEF_HV1LA - Experimental evidence at protein level: Swiss-Prot protein existence level 1. Extracellular Nef protein targets CD4(+) T-lymphocytes for apoptosis by interacting with CXCR4 surface receptors. From Human immunodeficiency virus type 1 group M subtype B (isolate Lai) (HIV-1).
   5548..6136    -  misc_feature   WPRE: woodchuck hepatitis virus posttranscriptional regulatory element
   6152..6865    -  CDS            TagRFP: monomeric derivative of red fluorescent protein from Entacmaea quadricolor (Merzlyak et al., 2007) mammalian codon-optimized
   6881..7819    -  intron         EF-1α intron A: intron upstream of the start codon of human EF-1α
   7820..8031    -  promoter       EF-1α core promoter: core promoter for human elongation factor EF-1α
   8057..8123    -  CDS            small t antigen (fragment): SV40 (simian virus 40) small t antigen
   8189..8306    -  misc_feature   cPPT/CTS: central polypurine tract and central termination sequence of HIV-1
   8716..8949    -  misc_feature   RRE: The Rev response element (RRE) of HIV-1 allows for Rev-dependent mRNA export from the nucleus to the cytoplasm.
   9095..9458    -  CDS            HIV-1 gag (fragment): gag protein from human immunodeficiency virus 1; gag
   9442..9567    -  misc_feature   HIV-1 Ψ: packaging signal of human immunodeficiency virus type 1
   9614..9794    -  LTR            5' LTR (truncated): truncated 5' long terminal repeat (LTR) from HIV-1
   9795..10021   -  promoter       RSV promoter: Rous sarcoma virus enhancer/promoter
  10049..10067   -  promoter       T3 promoter: promoter for bacteriophage T3 RNA polymerase
  10112..10128   -  protein_bind   lac operator: The lac repressor binds to the lac operator to inhibit transcription in E. coli. This inhibition can be relieved by adding lactose or isopropyl-β-D-thiogalactopyranoside (IPTG). lac repressor encoded by lacI
  10136..10166   -  promoter       lac promoter: promoter for the E. coli lac operon
  10181..10202   -  protein_bind   CAP binding site: CAP binding activates transcription in the presence of cAMP. E. coli catabolite activator protein
  10215..10307   -  CDS            lacI (fragment): lac repressor; lacI; The lac repressor binds to the lac operator to inhibit transcription in E. coli. This inhibition can be relieved by adding lactose or isopropyl-β-D-thiogalactopyranoside (IPTG).
