[The description below was written by a language model from this plasmid's Addgene catalogue record and pLannotate feature annotations shown in this document.]
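Description:
CROPseq-tRFP is an empty lentiviral backbone for pooled CRISPR screening with single-cell transcriptome readout. It derives from CROPseq-Guide-Puro, with the puromycin resistance gene removed and TagRFP put in its place, so transduced cells are isolated by FACS rather than by drug selection. The roughly 10.3 kb plasmid is propagated in E. coli through a high-copy ColE1/pUC origin and ampicillin resistance (β-lactamase). It also carries an f1 origin, lac and lacZα remnants, and T7/T3 promoters from the parental cloning vector. The recorded growth strain is a recombination-tolerant one, as is usual for LTR-containing plasmids.

The viral genome has a third-generation layout. An RSV promoter is fused to a truncated HIV-1 5' LTR and is followed by the Ψ packaging signal with a gag fragment, the RRE for Rev-dependent export, and the cPPT/CTS. Internally, the EF-1α core promoter with its intron A drives mammalian codon-optimised TagRFP, followed by a WPRE to enhance transcript expression.

The defining CROP-seq feature is the human U6 promoter and S. pyogenes gRNA scaffold placed downstream of the WPRE, next to the truncated 3' LTR. In the CROP-seq design, this position causes the guide cassette to be copied during reverse transcription. It also puts the guide within the polyadenylated EF-1α transcript, so guide identity can be read from poly(A)-captured single-cell RNA-seq libraries. About 1.9 kb lies between the U6 promoter and the scaffold, and it includes a region annotated as matching a bacterial deoC gene. This is most likely a stuffer that is replaced when guides are cloned in, although the record does not state this. An SV40 poly(A) signal and SV40 origin lie beyond the 3' LTR. The associated publication concerns functional study of psychiatric disorder-associated genetic variants.
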