Addgene plasmid #230938: CROPseq-tRFP
Purpose: (Empty Backbone) Modified version of the original CROP-seq vector (Addgene #86708), expressing tRFP instead of puroR for FACS
Depositing lab: Hyejung Won. Depositing organization: University of North Carolina at Chapel Hill. Publication: Massively parallel reporter assay investigates shared genetic variants of eight psychiatric disorders. Lee S, McAfee JC, Lee J, Gomez A, Ledford AT, Clarke D, Min H, Gerstein MB, Boyle AP, Sullivan PF, Beltran AS, Won H. Cell. 2025 Jan 22:S0092-8674(24)01435-1. doi: 10.1016/j.cell.2024.12.022. PubMed 39848247.
Backbone
  Vector backbone: CROPseq-Guide-Puro
  Backbone manufacturer: Christoph Bock, Addgene plasmid #86708
  Modifications to backbone: Removal of puromycin resistance and addition of TagRFP
  Vector type: Lentiviral
  Tag / fusion protein: TagRFP
Growth in bacteria
  Bacterial resistance: Ampicillin, 100 μg/mL
  Growth temperature: 37°C
  Growth strain: NEB Stable
  Copy number: Unknown
Terms and licenses: Academic/Nonprofit Terms; Industry Terms: Not Available to Industry
How to cite: CROPseq-tRFP was a gift from Hyejung Won (Addgene plasmid # 230938 ; http://n2t.net/addgene:230938 ; RRID:Addgene_230938)
